>Addgene plasmid #47211 | TAL3492 | depositor partial sequence | sequence record 67298 | Insert sequence
ATGGACTACAAAGACCATGACGGTGATTATAAAGATCATGACATCGATTACAAGGATGACGATGACAAGA
TGGCCCCCAAGAAGAAGAGGAAGGTGGGCATTCACCGCGGGGTACCTATGGTGGACTTGAGGACACTCGG
TTATTCGCAACAGCAACAGGAGAAAATCAAGCCTAAGGTCAGGAGCACCGTCGCGCAACACCACGAGGCG
CTTGTGGGGCATGGCTTCACTCATGCGCATATTGTCGCGCTTTCACAGCACCCTGCGGCGCTTGGGACGG
TGGCTGTCAAATACCAAGATATGATTGCGGCCCTGCCCGAAGCCACGCACGAGGCAATTGTAGGGGTCGG
TAAACAGTGGTCGGGAGCGCGAGCACTTGAGGCGCTGCTGACTGTGGCGGGTGAGCTTAGGGGGCCTCCG
CTCCAGCTCGACACCGGGCAGCTGCTGAAGATCGCGAAGAGAGGGGGAGTAACAGCGGTAGAGGCAGTGC
ACGCCTGGCGCAATGCGCTCACCGGGGCCCCCTTGAACCTGACCCCAGACCAGGTAGTCGCAATCGCGAA
CAATAATGGGGGAAAGCAAGCCCTGGAAACCGTGCAAAGGTTGTTGCCGGTCCTTTGTCAAGACCACGGC
CTTACACCGGAGCAAGTCGTGGCCATTGCAAATAATAACGGTGGCAAACAGGCTCTTGAGACGGTTCAGA
GACTTCTCCCAGTTCTCTGTCAAGCCCACGGGCTGACTCCCGATCAAGTTGTAGCGATTGCGAATAACAA
TGGAGGGAAACAAGCATTGGAGACTGTCCAACGGCTCCTTCCCGTGTTGTGTCAAGCCCACGGTTTGACG
CCTGCACAAGTGGTCGCCATCGCCAACAACAACGGCGGTAAGCAGGCGCTGGAAACAGTACAGCGCCTGC
TGCCTGTACTGTGCCAGGATCATGGACTGACCCCAGACCAGGTAGTCGCAATCGCGAACAATAATGGGGG
AAAGCAAGCCCTGGAAACCGTGCAAAGGTTGTTGCCGGTCCTTTGTCAAGACCACGGCCTTACACCGGAG
CAAGTCGTGGCCATTGCAAGCAACATCGGTGGCAAACAGGCTCTTGAGACGGTTCAGAGACTTCTCCCAG
TTCTCTGTCAAGCCCACGGGCTGACTCCCGATCAAGTTGTAGCGATTGCGAATAACAATGGAGGGAAACA
AGCATTGGAGACTGTCCAACGGCTCCTTCCCGTGTTGTGTCAAGCCCACGGTTTGACGCCTGCACAAGTG
GTCGCCATCGCCTCCAATATTGGCGGTAAGCAGGCGCTGGAAACAGTACAGCGCCTGCTGCCTGTACTGT
GCCAGGATCATGGACTGACCCCAGACCAGGTAGTCGCAATCGCGTCACATGACGGGGGAAAGCAAGCCCT
GGAAACCGTGCAAAGGTTGTTGCCGGTCCTTTGTCAAGACCACGGCCTTACACCGGAGCAAGTCGTGGCC
ATTGCAAATAATAACGGTGGCAAACAGGCTCTTGAGACGGTTCAGAGACTTCTCCCAGTTCTCTGTCAAG
CCCACGGGCTGACTCCCGATCAAGTTGTAGCGATTGCGAATAACAATGGAGGGAAACAAGCATTGGAGAC
TGTCCAACGGCTCCTTCCCGTGTTGTGTCAAGCCCACGGTTTGACGCCTGCACAAGTGGTCGCCATCGCC
TCCAATATTGGCGGTAAGCAGGCGCTGGAAACAGTACAGCGCCTGCTGCCTGTACTGTGCCAGGATCATG
GACTGACCCCAGACCAGGTAGTCGCAATCGCGAACAATAATGGGGGAAAGCAAGCCCTGGAAACCGTGCA
AAGGTTGTTGCCGGTCCTTTGTCAAGACCACGGCCTTACACCGGAGCAAGTCGTGGCCATTGCAAATAAT
AACGGTGGCAAACAGGCTCTTGAGACGGTTCAGAGACTTCTCCCAGTTCTCTGTCAAGCCCACGGGCTGA
CTCCCGATCAAGTTGTAGCGATTGCGTCGAACATTGGAGGGAAACAAGCATTGGAGACTGTCCAACGGCT
CCTTCCCGTGTTGTGTCAAGCCCACGGTTTGACGCCTGCACAAGTGGTCGCCATCGCCTCCAATATTGGC
GGTAAGCAGGCGCTGGAAACAGTACAGCGCCTGCTGCCTGTACTGTGCCAGGATCATGGACTGACACCCG
AACAGGTGGTCGCCATTGCTAATAATAACGGAGGACGGCCAGCCTTGGAG
