>Addgene plasmid #47211 | TAL3492 | addgene partial sequence | sequence record 69171 | JDS-TALEN-F 5'-TAGGGGTCGGTAAACAGTGG-3'
TGTGGCGGGTGAGCTTAGGGGGCCTCCGCTCCAGCTCGACACCGGGCAGCTGCTGAAGATCGCGAAGAGA
GGGGGAGTAACAGCGGTAGAGGCAGTGCACGCCTGGCGCAATGCGCTCACCGGGGCCCCCTTGAACCTGA
CCCCAGACCAGGTAGTCGCAATCGCGAACAATAATGGGGGAAAGCAAGCCCTGGAAACCGTGCAAAGGTT
GTTGCCGGTCCTTTGTCAAGACCACGGCCTTACACCGGAGCAAGTCGTGGCCATTGCAAATAATAACGGT
GGCAAACAGGCTCTTGAGACGGTTCAGAGACTTCTCCCAGTTCTCTGTCAAGCCCACGGGCTGACTCCCG
ATCAAGTTGTAGCGATTGCGAATAACAATGGAGGGAAACAAGCATTGGAGACTGTCCAACGGCTCCTTCC
CGTGTTGTGTCAAGCCCACGGTTTGACGCCTGCACAAGTGGTCGCCATCGCCAACAACAACGGCGGTAAG
CAGGCGCTGGAAACAGTACAGCGCCTGCTGCCTGTACTGTGCCAGGATCATGGACTGACCCCAGACCAGG
TAGTCGCAATCGCGAACAATAATGGGGGAAAGCAAGCCCTGGAAACCGTGCAAAGGTTGTTGCCGGTCCT
TTGTCAAGACCACGGCCTTACACCGGAGCAAGTCGTGGCCATTGCAAGCAACATCGGTGGCAAACAGGCT
CTTGAGACGGTTCAGAGACTTCTCCCAGTTCTCTGTCAAGCCCACGGGCTGACTCCCGATCAAGTTGTAG
CGATTGCGAATAACAATGGAGGGAAACAAGCATTGGAGACTGTCCAACGGCTCCTTCCCGTGTTGTGTCA
AGCCCACGGTTTGACGCCTGCACAAGTGGTCGCCATC
