[The description below was written by a language model from this plasmid's Addgene catalogue record.]
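Description:
TAL3492 is a TALEN expression plasmid encoding the "left" half of a nuclease pair designed against the zebrafish (D. rerio) gene mical2b. It is built on the JDS74 backbone, a roughly 6.4 kb mammalian expression vector that also carries a T7 promoter. It is maintained in E. coli as a high-copy plasmid under ampicillin selection. The record does not include a feature table, so the origin of replication and other backbone elements are not itemised.

The insert is about 1.4 kb and consists of an engineered array of TAL effector repeats. It was cloned into the backbone through BsmBI sites that were destroyed in the process, as is typical of type IIS seamless assembly. The backbone provides the flanking coding sequence, so the repeat array is expressed in frame with an N-terminal 3X FLAG tag and a C-terminal wild-type FokI cleavage domain. The repeats direct the protein to a defined 18-nucleotide binding site in mical2b. Because FokI cuts only as a dimer, this construct is meant to be used with a matching "right" TALEN that binds the opposite strand nearby. Together the two proteins make a double-strand break in the spacer between their sites, and error-prone repair of that break can introduce disrupting indels.

The CMV promoter drives expression in transfected cells, and the listed BGH reverse sequencing primer suggests a BGH polyadenylation region downstream. The T7 designation indicates that the coding sequence can be transcribed in vitro, which would fit mRNA delivery into zebrafish embryos, although the record does not state this. The associated work concerns targeted gene disruption in somatic zebrafish cells. The depositor recommends a diagnostic restriction digest before use, a sensible precaution for repetitive TAL arrays.
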