Addgene plasmid #47211: TAL3492
Depositing lab: Keith Joung. Depositing organization: Massachusetts General Hospital. Publication: Targeted gene disruption in somatic zebrafish cells using engineered TALENs. Sander JD, Cade L, Khayter C, Reyon D, Peterson RT, Joung JK, Yeh JR. Nat Biotechnol. 2011 Aug 5;29(8):697-8. doi: 10.1038/nbt.1934. PubMed 21822241.
Backbone
  Vector backbone: JDS74
  Backbone manufacturer: Addgene plasmid #32288
  Backbone size w/o insert (bp): 6447
  Vector type: Mammalian Expression ; T7
Growth in bacteria
  Bacterial resistance: Ampicillin, 100 μg/mL
  Growth temperature: 37°C
  Growth strain: XL1 Blue
  Copy number: High Copy
Gene/Insert
  Gene/Insert name: ZebrafishCommunity-mical2b-left (alt name: mical2b)
  Species: D. rerio (zebrafish)
  Insert size (bp): 1430
  Entrez Gene: mical2b
  Promoter: CMV
  Tag / fusion protein: 3X Flag (N terminal on backbone); WT FOKI (C terminal on backbone)
  Cloning method: Restriction Enzyme; 5′ cloning site BsmBI (destroyed during cloning); 3′ cloning site BsmBI (destroyed during cloning)
  Sequencing primers: 5′ CMV-F; 3′ BGH-rev
Terms and licenses: Academic/Nonprofit Terms; Industry Terms: Not Available to Industry
Depositor comments: Target binding site: TGGGGGAGACGGAGGAAG It is strongly recommended that users perform a diagnostic digest to verify this plasmid prior to use. For example, a double digest of the plasmid with BamHI and KpnI should result in two bands at 2.3kb and 5.8kb.
How to cite: TAL3492 was a gift from Keith Joung (Addgene plasmid # 47211 ; http://n2t.net/addgene:47211 ; RRID:Addgene_47211)
